>Addgene plasmid #210691 | pGL1_107 | addgene full sequence | sequence record 417378 | Addgene NGS Result
AGCATGAAGAGCACCCCAGGATACATAGATTACCACAACTCCGAGCCCTTCCACCTAGCGTGCTAACCAC
GCACGCTATTGTTGTATAGGCTAGGTGGAGGCTCAGTGATGATAAGTCTGCGATGGTGGATGCATGTGTC
ATGGTCATAGCTGTTTCCTGTGTGAAATTGTTATCCGCTCAGAGGGCACAATCCTATTCCGCGCTATCCG
ACAATCTCCAAGACATTAGGTGGAGTTCAGTTCGGCGTATGGCATATGTCGCTGGAAAGAACATGTGAGC
AAAAGGCCAGCAAAAGGCCAGGAACCGTAAAAAGGCCGCGTTGCTGGCGTTTTTCCATAGGCTCCGCCCC
CCTGACGAGCATCACAAAAATCGACGCTCAAGTCAGAGGTGGCGAAACCCGACAGGACTATAAAGATACC
AGGCGTTTCCCCCTGGAAGCTCCCTCGTGCGCTCTCCTGTTCCGACCCTGCCGCTTACCGGATACCTGTC
CGCCTTTCTCCCTTCGGGAAGCGTGGCGCTTTCTCATAGCTCACGCTGTAGGTATCTCAGTTCGGTGTAG
GTCGTTCGCTCCAAGCTGGGCTGTGTGCACGAACCCCCCGTTCAGCCCGACCGCTGCGCCTTATCCGGTA
ACTATCGTCTTGAGTCCAACCCGGTAAGACACGACTTATCGCCACTGGCAGCAGCCACTGGTAACAGGAT
TAGCAGAGCGAGGTATGTAGGCGGTGCTACAGAGTTCTTGAAGTGGTGGCCTAACTACGGCTACACTAGA
AGAACAGTATTTGGTATCTGCGCTCTGCTGAAGCCAGTTACCTTCGGAAAAAGAGTTGGTAGCTCTTGAT
CCGGCAAACAAACCACCGCTGGTAGCGGTGGTTTTTTTGTTTGCAAGCAGCAGATTACGCGCAGAAAAAA
AGGATCTCAAGAAGATCCTTTGATCTTTTCTACGGGGTCTGACGCTCTATTCAACAAAGCCGCCGTCCCG
TCAAGTCAGCGTAAATGGGTAGGGGGCTTCAAATCGTCCGCTCTGCCAGTGTTACAACCAATTAACAAAT
TCTGATTAGAAAAACTCATCGAGCATCAAATGAAACTGCAATTTATTCATATCAGGATTATCAATACCAT
ATTTTTGAAAAAGCCGTTTCTGTAATGAAGGAGAAAACTCACCGAGGCAGTTCCATAGGATGGCAAGATC
CTGGTATCGGTCTGCGATTCCGACTCGTCCAACATCAATACAACCTATTAATTTCCCCTCGTCAAAAATA
AGGTTATCAAGTGAGAAATCACCATGAGTGACGACTGAATCCGGTGAGAATGGCAAAAGCTTATGCATTT
CTTTCCAGACTTGTTCAACAGGCCAGCCATTACGCTCGTCATCAAAATCACTCGCATCAACCAAACCGTT
ATTCATTCGTGATTGCGCCTGAGCGAGACGAAATACGCGATCGCTGTTAAAAGGACAATTACAAACAGGA
ATCGAATGCAACCGGCGCAGGAACACTGCCAGCGCATCAACAATATTTTCACCTGAATCAGGATATTCTT
CTAATACCTGGAATGCTGTTTTCCCGGGGATCGCAGTGGTGAGTAACCATGCATCATCAGGAGTACGGAT
AAAATGCTTGATGGTCGGAAGAGGCATAAATTCCGTCAGCCAGTTTAGTCTGACCATCTCATCTGTAACA
TCATTGGCAACGCTACCTTTGCCATGTTTCAGAAACAACTCTGGCGCATCGGGCTTCCCATACAATCGAT
AGATTGTCGCACCTGATTGCCCGACATTATCGCGAGCCCATTTATACCCATATAAATCAGCATCCATGTT
GGAATTTAATCGCGGCCTCGAGCAAGACGTTTCCCGTTGAATATGGCTCATAACACCCCTTGTATTACTG
TTTATGTAAGCAGACAGTTTTATTGTTCATGATGATATATTTTTATCTTGTGCAATGTAACATCAGAGAT
TTTGAGACACAACGTGGCTTTCCCCCGCCGCTCTAGAACTAGTGGATCCAAATAAAACGAAAGGCTCAGT
CGAAAGACTGGGCCTTTCGTTTTATCTGTTGTTTGTCGCATTATACGAGACGTCCAGGTTGGGATACCTG
AAACAAAACCCATCGTACGGCCAAGGAAGTCTCCAATAACTGTGATCCACCACAAGCGCCAGGGTTTTCC
CAGTCACGACGTTGTAAAACGACGGCCAGTCATGCATAATCCGCACGCATCTGGAATAAGGAAGTGCCAT
TCCGCCTGACCTTAGCGTGCGAACAGCACGCTATTGTTGTATCATTACTCGCATCCATTCTCAGGCTGTC
TCGTCTCGTCTCCGAGCTCTTCAATGAGTCAGGGTCACGCGTAGGACGCGTCGAGTAGGGTTAAATCGTG
GATGGAGGAGGGTTCCGCAGCCACACGCCGTGTGAAGCTGGGGAGGGCGCGCCCGCCCTTAAGTCTAAAA
ATTAGGGGAGATGTAAGGATTTGGGAAAAATAGAAGATGTTATAATCATAAATATGGTATTCGTAGGCTT
AAAGTCAAAAAGGAGGTGAAATATAAATAGATTTTTAGCTAAATTAAGTAAGAAATAGGAGGAGATTTAT
TGAACAAAAAATTAGAAAAACCATTTGTATATAAGAGAGAGTACGATTTGACTGGATATGATGTTGAAAT
TTTACAAAAATATGAGTTAGAACAAGCAATATATGTTTATGTTGGGAGTAGTTGTGCATATAACATGAGA
GCTAGAAGTAGTAAATGGAGATACCATATAAGAACAAATAATAAGTCTATATGTTGTAACATTAAAAATT
TTATACATAACTTGGAATTGTTTTATAAAATGGAATTAAAGTTGTCAGATAATATTATTAATGATAAGCT
ATACTATAGCAATATAGCAGAGTTTGAAGAATTTGAAACACTAGAAAAAGCTAGAGAGGTAGAAAGTACT
ATTATAAGTCAATATCAATTTTTAGATTCTATAAATCACATGTTAAAACAAAAAATAATTTTATTGAGTA
ATAAGGATAGTGTGTTAAACATAACTAAAAATGGAAATACAAATTATTTGAAAGTAAAAAATAAATACAT
AGAAAAACATAAGAACAAGCCAATAATGAGATACCATATCAACTGTCAATTCAATACAGATGGAAGTGTC
AAAAGTATTACACAGGAGTTTGAACCAATATTGGAATTAAACAAAAAAAATACCCTAAGCCGACCAAGCA
GAGTATTTTTAAAATAATATTTTAAGATAACAACAAAATGAGATAATACTACTAGACAATGACAACTCAA
CTACCAATTGAGTTTATGGAGCTACCAACTCCAATATCGGTCTAACTGATTAAGTATCTGTAGTTATATA
ATAATATTGCTATCAATTTTAGCATCTTAACAATATTATTATACATACTAAGCTAAAATTATTCAATAGT
TGTAAAAGTTGATTAGTCAATAAGTATATATTTAATGTAGTGTTATCTCTTAAAAAAACTAGATAAGGAG
ATAATAAATATATGGAACAATTAGATTCAAAATATAAGTTGAAAAAATTTCTAATGGCAGTATTTAGAGA
TGGTATAGGACAAGGAAATAATCTTATTGATAATGAATATGTTAGAGTATTTCAAAATAATAAAAGTAAT
AGTAAACAATTAGAACTCGGAGAAGAATTTAAAGAATATAGTAAAACAACTTTTTTTAAAAATATAGATG
ATATAGTAGAATTTACCTTCGCAAAAAATATTTATTATGAAAATACATTTTTTAACCTATGTACTACTGA
TGGAAAAGCAGGAACCAATGAAAACTTAATAAATAGATATGCATTAGGATTTGATTTTGACAAAAAAGAA
TTAGGACAAGGTTTTAATTATAAAGATATAATTAATTTATTTACTAAGATAGGATTACATTATCATATCC
TAGTTGATAGTGGAAATGGATTCCATGTTTATGTGCTAATTAATAAAACTAATAACATTAAGTTAGTATC
AGAAGTTACAAATACATTAATAAATAAATTGGGTGCAGATAAACAAGCAAATTTATCTACTCAAGTATTA
AGAGTACCTTATACATATAATATTAAAAATACTACTAAACAAGTAAAAATAATACACCAAGACAAAAATA
TATATAGATATGACATAGAAAAGTTAGCTAAAAAATATTGCAAAGATGTAAAAACAGTAGGTAATACTAA
TACAAAATATATATTAGATAGTAAGCTACCAAATTGTATAGTAGATATTTTAAAAAATGGTAGTAAAGAT
GGACATAAAAACCTAGATTTGCAAAAAATAGTTGTGACTTTAAGATTGAGGAATAAAAGTTTAAGTCAAG
TAATATCCGTTGCTAGAGAATGGAACTATATATCACAAAATAGTCTTTCAAATAGTGAGCTAGAATATCA
AGTCAAGTATATGTATGAGAAACTTAAAACGGTTAATTTTGGTTGTACTGGTTGTGAGTTTAATAGTGAT
TGTTGGAATAAAATAGAATCAGATTTTATATATAGTGATGAAGATACTTTGTTCAATATGCCACATAAGC
ACTCAAAGGATTTGAAATATAAGAATAGGAAAGGGGTTAAAATAATGACTGGTAATCAATTGTTTATCTA
TAATGTGTTACTTAACAATAAAGATAGAGAATTAAACATAGACGATATAATGGAGCTGATAACCTATAAA
CGTAAGAAGAAAGTTAAAAACATTGTTATGAGTGAAAAGACATTAAGAGAAACATTAAAAGAACTTCAAC
ATAATGATTATATTACAAAAACAAAAGGTGTTACAAAGCTAGGAATAAAAGATACATACAATGTAAAAGA
AGTTAGATGTAATATAGATAAACAATATACTATTAGTTACTTTGTTACCATGGCAGTAATTTGGGGAATA
ATTTCAACTGAAGAATTAAGATTATATACTCACATGAGATATAAGCAAGATTTATTGGTCAAAGATGATA
AAATAAAAGGAAATATATTAAGAATTAATCAAGAGGAATTAGCAAAAGATTTAGGAGTAACACAGCAAAG
AATTTCAAATATGATAGAATCTTTATTAGATACTAAAATTTTAGATGTATGGGAAACTAAAATAAATGAT
AGAGGATTTATGTACTATACATATAGATTAAACAAGTAGATTTTTGATAGGATTAGAATTGATTTTCTAG
TCCTATTTTTATGCAAAAAAACTAATTAATAAAAATTTCTTTTGGTAAAATAATTGTACGAGAATTGCAA
AAAAAAAATGGCATCAAAGTATTGAAATTAAGCCGTTTTAAAAATTTCTTTTGGTAAAATAATTCTACAT
ATATATGTAGTATATATATATATGTTTTTTAGAGAATGTATAACTAGAATATAGAGCTAGAATATAGAGA
ATGTATAACTAGAATATAGAGCTAGAATATAGAGAATGTATAACTAGAATATAGAGCTAGAATATAGAGA
ATGTATAACTAGAATATAGAGCTAGAATATAGAGAATGTATAACTAGAATATAGAGCTAGAATATAGAGA
ATGTATAACTAGAATATAGAGCTAGAATATAGAGAATGTATAACTAGAATATAGAGCTAGAATCCTAATT
AGTAGGTGCTTTTTTAAAACAAGTTAAAAATCAAAAATAGTATTAGTAAGCATTGGAAATGCTAGATTCT
AAAATAGAAAAGTAAAAAATTGGTGCACTATCTAAACTTATCTATATCGCTTTTTCCGTCGTTTGGTTCT
CTAGTTACGATACAGGGGATATGCTTATATTGAGTTATAGTACTAATCAGTGCTTAATATAGTTAATAAA
ATTATAGTTACCATAGTTTAGTAACTATGATGTATGTTAGTTAGAAACTTGCATTTCGGCCGGCCCGCT
Features (pLannotate 1.2.2; 5 found; start..end, strand, type, name):
    332..920     -  rep_origin     ori: high-copy-number ColE1/pMB1/pBR322/pUC origin of replication
   1056..1871    -  CDS            KanR: aminoglycoside phosphotransferase; aph(3')-Ia; confers resistance to kanamycin in bacteria or G418 (Geneticin®) in eukaryotes
   1987..2009    +  misc_feature   MCS (fragment): pBluescript multiple cloning site
   2009..2055    +  terminator     rrnB T1 terminator: transcription terminator T1 from the E. coli rrnB gene
   2157..2200    -  CDS            lacZα (fragment): LacZα fragment of β-galactosidase; lacZ fragment
