[The description below was written by a language model from this plasmid's Addgene catalogue record and pLannotate feature annotations shown in this document.]
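Description:
pGL1_107 is a synthetic biology plasmid described as a "Level 1" part in a hierarchical modular assembly scheme, built on the pGLDV_21 backbone and carrying a barcoded origin of replication. It is maintained in E. coli (DH5alpha) as a high-copy plasmid through a ColE1/pMB1/pUC-type origin and is selected with kanamycin, conferred by an aph(3')-Ia aminoglycoside phosphotransferase gene (KanR). The cloning method is recorded as unknown, so the specific assembly chemistry used to build or reuse this part is not stated.

The payload is listed as the pCD6 origin of replication joined to "barcode 27", with the insert species given as synthetic. The automated annotation of the 5,879 nt sequence recognises only backbone-type elements within roughly the first 2.2 kb: the E. coli origin, KanR, a short fragment of a pBluescript-type multiple cloning site, an rrnB T1 transcription terminator that probably insulates the neighbouring region from read-through, and a small lacZα remnant likely left over from a cloning or screening cassette. The remaining sequence, more than half the plasmid, is unannotated; it presumably contains the pCD6 replication region and its barcode, but the feature table does not confirm their positions or composition.

In this arrangement, the E. coli origin serves for propagation, while the pCD6 origin is a candidate replication module for another host, which the record does not name. A unique barcode would allow this origin to be distinguished by sequencing from other barcoded origins, for example in pooled comparisons, although the record gives the purpose only as a Level 1 barcoded ORI part for further assembly.
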