Addgene plasmid #210691: pGL1_107
Purpose: Level 1 plasmid, barcoded ORI
Depositing lab: Charlie Gilbert & Nili Ostrov & Cultivarium Tools. Depositing organization: Cultivarium, Convergent Research.
Backbone
  Vector backbone: pGLDV_21
  Vector type: Synthetic Biology
Growth in bacteria
  Bacterial resistance: Kanamycin, 50 μg/mL
  Growth temperature: 37°C
  Growth strain: DH5alpha
  Copy number: High Copy
Gene/Insert
  Gene/Insert name: pCD6 ORI with barcode 27
  Species: Synthetic
  Cloning method: Unknown
Terms and licenses: Academic/Nonprofit Terms; Industry Terms: Not Available to Industry
How to cite: pGL1_107 was a gift from Charlie Gilbert & Nili Ostrov & Cultivarium Tools (Addgene plasmid # 210691 ; http://n2t.net/addgene:210691 ; RRID:Addgene_210691)
